Addgene plasmid #24491: pcDNA3.1hLCAD_FLAG
Depositing lab: Eric Verdin. Depositing organization: J. David Gladstone Institutes. Publication: SIRT3 regulates mitochondrial fatty-acid oxidation by reversible enzyme deacetylation. Hirschey MD, Shimazu T, Goetzman E, Jing E, Schwer B, Lombard DB, Grueter CA, Harris C, Biddinger S, Ilkayeva OR, Stevens RD, Li Y, Saha AK, Ruderman NB, Bain JR, Newgard CB, Farese RV, Alt FW, Kahn CR, Verdin E. Nature. 2010 Mar 4. 464(7285):121-5. 10.1038/nature08778 PubMed 20203611.
Backbone
  Vector backbone: pcDNA3.1
  Backbone manufacturer: Invitrogen
  Backbone size w/o insert (bp): 5700
  Vector type: Mammalian Expression
  Selectable markers: Neomycin (select with G418)
Growth in bacteria
  Bacterial resistance: Ampicillin, 100 μg/mL
  Growth temperature: 37°C
  Growth strain: DH5alpha
  Copy number: Unknown
Gene/Insert
  Gene/Insert name: Long chain acyl-CoA dehydrogenase (alt names: LCAD; acadl)
  Species: H. sapiens (human)
  Insert size (bp): 1300
  GenBank ID: BC039063
  Entrez Gene: ACADL (a.k.a. ACAD4, LCAD)
  Tag / fusion protein: FLAG (C terminal on insert)
  Cloning method: Restriction Enzyme; 5′ cloning site KnnI (not destroyed); 3′ cloning site BamHI (not destroyed)
  Sequencing primers: 5′ n/a
Terms and licenses: Academic/Nonprofit Terms; Industry Terms: Not Available to Industry
How to cite: pcDNA3.1hLCAD_FLAG was a gift from Eric Verdin (Addgene plasmid # 24491 ; http://n2t.net/addgene:24491 ; RRID:Addgene_24491)
