[The description below was written by a language model from this plasmid's Addgene catalogue record.]
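Description:
pcDNA3.1hLCAD_FLAG is a mammalian expression plasmid built on the commercial pcDNA3.1 backbone (about 5.7 kb without insert). It carries the human long-chain acyl-CoA dehydrogenase coding sequence (ACADL, also known as LCAD or ACAD4). The insert is roughly 1.3 kb and was placed in the polylinker by restriction cloning. The 5′ site is recorded as "KnnI", most likely a typographical rendering of KpnI, and the 3′ site is BamHI; both sites are listed as retained. A FLAG epitope is fused to the C terminus of the protein. This allows detection and immunoprecipitation with anti-FLAG antibodies and leaves the N terminus unmodified, which matters for a mitochondrial enzyme whose targeting information normally lies at that end.

The plasmid is propagated in E. coli under ampicillin selection. A neomycin resistance marker allows G418 selection of stably transfected mammalian cells, and the plasmid can also be used for transient transfection. The record does not list the promoter or other regulatory elements and no feature table is provided. pcDNA3.1 vectors generally drive the insert from the CMV immediate-early promoter with a downstream polyadenylation signal, but this is inferred from the backbone name and is not documented here.

The associated publication concerns regulation of mitochondrial fatty-acid oxidation by SIRT3 through reversible enzyme deacetylation. This suggests the construct was used to express tagged human LCAD in cultured cells for studies of its acetylation state, its interactions and its enzymatic activity.
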