>Addgene plasmid #24491 | pcDNA3.1hLCAD_FLAG | addgene partial sequence | sequence record 30229 | 24491 with BGH-rev
CTCTAGATTACTTGTCATCGTCGTCCTTGTAGTCTCCTCCGAATTCGGATCCCTTGTCAAAGACAATCTC
TCTTGCAATCAGCTCCTTCATTATTTCATTTGTACCACCATAGATTGGCTGAACTCTGGCATCCACATAA
GCTTTTGCAATTGGGTACTCCCACATGTATCCCCAACCTCCATGGAGCTGTACACAGTCGTAAGCTACAC
TATTTTGTAACTCAGATGCCCAATATTTCGCCATGCAAGCAGTGGCGGAGTCCAAACGTTTCGCTTCATG
CAGCTGGAGACAGTTGTCCACAAATGCTCGGGTTACACATATATGTGTTTTTAATTCTGCTAATTTATGT
TGCACTGTCTGTAGGTGAGCAACTGTTTTGCCAAAAGCTTTTCTTTGTTTAACATAGTTCCTGGTTTCTT
CAAACATGAATTCACTAGCTGAAATTGCCACATCAGCAATTAACAGCCTTTCCTGTGGAAGCTCTTTCAT
GATGTAATAGAAGCCTTTATTCTCTTCTCCAAGTAGGGCACTAGCTGGCAACCGTATATCTTCAAAGAAT
AGTTCTGCGGTATCCTGGGCTTTTAATCCCATTTTATGTAGCTTTCGTCCCTTGATAAATCCTTTCATTC
CATTTTCCACCAGAAAAAGGCTAATACCATGGGCAGGGGAGGGAGCTTCATGATTTGTGACCGCAACTAC
AATCACAACATCACTTAATGACCCATTACTGATGAACACCTTGCTTCC
